Addgene plasmid #87019: jk65
Purpose: genomic Sindbis virus plasmid for use in SYNseq PLA screen
Depositing lab: Anthony Zador. Depositing organization: Cold Spring Harbor Laboratory. Publication: Using high-throughput barcode sequencing to efficiently map connectomes. Peikon ID, Kebschull JM, Vagin VV, Ravens DI, Sun YC, Brouzes E, Correa IR Jr, Bressan D, Zador AM. Nucleic Acids Res. 2017 Jul 7;45(12):e115. doi: 10.1093/nar/gkx292. PubMed 28449067.
Backbone
  Vector backbone: pSinEGdsp
  Vector type: Mammalian Expression, Synthetic Biology ; SIndbis virus genomic plasmid
Growth in bacteria
  Bacterial resistance: Ampicillin, 100 μg/mL
  Growth temperature: 37°C
  Growth strain: DH5alpha
  Copy number: Unknown
Gene/Insert 1
  Gene/Insert name: SNAP-Nlg1AB
  Species: M. musculus (mouse)
  Cloning method: Gibson Cloning
  Sequencing primers: 5′ unknown
Gene/Insert 2
  Gene/Insert name: mCherry
Terms and licenses: Academic/Nonprofit Terms; Industry Terms: Not Available to Industry
How to cite: jk65 was a gift from Anthony Zador (Addgene plasmid # 87019 ; http://n2t.net/addgene:87019 ; RRID:Addgene_87019)
