[The description below was written by a language model from this plasmid's Addgene catalogue record and pLannotate feature annotations shown in this document.]
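Description:
jk65 is a Sindbis virus genomic plasmid of about 13.9 kb built on the pSinEGdsp backbone. It is catalogued as a mammalian expression and synthetic biology vector and was made for the proximity ligation assay (PLA) screen of the SYNseq connectome-mapping method. It is propagated in E. coli through a high-copy ColE1/pUC-type origin and selected with ampicillin via a bla promoter-driven β-lactamase gene.

The first 7.5 kb or so of the annotated sequence encodes the Sindbis nonstructural polyprotein (nsP1–nsP4), the viral replicase. This enzyme copies genomic and antigenomic RNA and produces subgenomic plus-strand transcripts. No Sindbis structural protein genes appear among the annotated features. Two payload reading frames lie downstream of the replicase. The first is a SNAP-tag placed just upstream of a neuroligin coding sequence, matching the catalogued insert SNAP-Nlg1AB, a mouse neuroligin-1 construct assembled by Gibson cloning. The automated annotation labels this region as human NLGN4X, which most likely reflects a homology-based match rather than the true identity, since the catalogue gives mouse Nlg1AB. SNAP-tag is an engineered alkyltransferase that bonds covalently to benzylguanine derivatives, so the synaptic surface protein can be labelled or coupled to such a ligand. The second frame is mCherry, a separate red fluorescent marker of expressing cells.

The feature table does not annotate subgenomic promoters, the promoter used to generate the viral RNA, or the viral untranslated regions. How each insert is driven is therefore not stated, although the backbone name suggests a double subgenomic promoter design.
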