Features (pLannotate 1.2.2; 7 found; start..end, strand, type, name):
     60..7577    +  CDS            POLN_SINDV: Experimental evidence at protein level: Swiss-Prot protein existence level 1. [RNA-directed RNA polymerase nsP4]: RNA dependent RNA polymerase (PubMed:8107248, PubMed:7517863, PubMed:19036396). Replicates genomic and antigenomic RNA by recognizing replications specific signals. The early replication complex formed by the polyprotein P123 and nsP4 synthesizes minus-strand RNAs (PubMed:8107248, PubMed:7517863, PubMed:2529379). The late replication complex composed of fully processed nsP1-nsP4 is responsible for the production of genomic and subgenomic plus-strand RNAs (PubMed:8107248, PubMed:751
   7834..8379    +  CDS            SNAP-tag®: human O6-alkylguanine-DNA-alkyltransferase variant that forms covalent bonds with benzylguanine derivatives fast-reacting variant, optimized for mammalian expression
   8401..10773   +  CDS            NLGN4X: NLGNX_HUMAN - Also known as KIAA1260, NLGN4. Experimental evidence at protein level: Swiss-Prot protein existence level 1. Putative neuronal cell surface protein involved in cell-cell- interactions. From Homo sapiens (Human).
  10883..11590   +  CDS            mCherry: mCherry is a basic (constitutively fluorescent) red fluorescent protein published in 2004, derived from Discosoma sp.. It is reported to be a very rapidly-maturing monomer with low acid sensitivity.
  12040..12144   +  promoter       AmpR promoter: bla
  12145..13005   +  CDS            AmpR: β-lactamase; bla; confers resistance to ampicillin, carbenicillin, and related antibiotics
  13176..13764   +  rep_origin     ori: high-copy-number ColE1/pMB1/pBR322/pUC origin of replication
>Addgene plasmid #87019 | jk65 | depositor full sequence | sequence record 169752 | jk65 sequence 13869 bps
ATTGACGGCGTAGTACACACTATTGAATCAAACAGCCGACCAATTGCACTACCATCACAATGGAGAAGCC
AGTAGTAAACGTAGACGTAGACCCCCAGAGTCCGTTTGTCGTGCAACTGCAAAAAAGCTTCCCGCAATTT
GAGGTAGTAGCACAGCAGGTCACTCCAAATGACCATGCTAATGCCAGAGCATTTTCGCATCTGGCCAGTA
AACTAATCGAGCTGGAGGTTCCTACCACAGCGACGATCTTGGACATAGGCAGCGCACCGGCTCGTAGAAT
GTTTTCCGAGCACCAGTATCATTGTGTCTGCCCCATGCGTAGTCCAGAAGACCCGGACCGCATGATGAAA
TACGCCAGTAAACTGGCGGAAAAAGCGTGCAAGATTACAAACAAGAACTTGCATGAGAAGATTAAGGATC
TCCGGACCGTACTTGATACGCCGGATGCTGAAACACCATCGCTCTGCTTTCACAACGATGTTACCTGCAA
CATGCGTGCCGAATATTCCGTCATGCAGGACGTGTATATCAACGCTCCCGGAACTATCTATCATCAGGCT
ATGAAAGGCGTGCGGACCCTGTACTGGATTGGCTTCGACACCACCCAGTTCATGTTCTCGGCTATGGCAG
GTTCGTACCCTGCGTACAACACCAACTGGGCCGACGAGAAAGTCCTTGAAGCGCGTAACATCGGACTTTG
CAGCACAAAGCTGAGTGAAGGTAGGACAGGAAAATTGTCGATAATGAGGAAGAAGGAGTTGAAGCCCGGG
TCGCGGGTTTATTTCTCCGTAGGATCGACACTTTATCCAGAACACAGAGCCAGCTTGCAGAGCTGGCATC
TTCCATCGGTGTTCCACTTGAATGGAAAGCAGTCGTACACTTGCCGCTGTGATACAGTGGTGAGTTGCGA
AGGCTACGTAGTGAAGAAAATCACCATCAGTCCCGGGATCACGGGAGAAACCGTGGGATACGCGGTTACA
CACAATAGCGAGGGCTTCTTGCTATGCAAAGTTACTGACACAGTAAAAGGAGAACGGGTATCGTTCCCTG
TGTGCACGTACATCCCGGCCACCATATGCGATCAGATGACTGGTATAATGGCCACGGATATATCACCTGA
CGATGCACAAAAACTTCTGGTTGGGCTCAACCAGCGAATTGTCATTAACGGTAGGACTAACAGGAACACC
AACACCATGCAAAATTACCTTCTGCCGATCATAGCACAAGGGTTCAGCAAATGGGCTAAGGAGCGCAAGG
ATGATCTTGATAACGAGAAAATGCTGGGTACTAGAGAACGCAAGCTTACGTATGGCTGCTTGTGGGCGTT
TCGCACTAAGAAAGTACATTCGTTTTATCGCCCACCTGGAACGCAGACCTGCGTAAAAGTCCCAGCCTCT
TTTAGCGCTTTTCCCATGTCGTCCGTATGGACGACCTCTTTGCCCATGTCGCTGAGGCAGAAATTGAAAC
TGGCATTGCAACCAAAGAAGGAGGAAAAACTGCTGCAGGTCTCGGAGGAATTAGTCATGGAGGCCAAGGC
TGCTTTTGAGGATGCTCAGGAGGAAGCCAGAGCGGAGAAGCTCCGAGAAGCACTTCCACCATTAGTGGCA
GACAAAGGCATCGAGGCAGCCGCAGAAGTTGTCTGCGAAGTGGAGGGGCTCCAGGCGGACATCGGAGCAG
CATTAGTTGAAACCCCGCGCGGTCACGTAAGGATAATACCTCAAGCAAATGACCGTATGATCGGACAGTA
TATCGTTGTCTCGCCAAACTCTGTGCTGAAGAATGCCAAACTCGCACCAGCGCACCCGCTAGCAGATCAG
GTTAAGATCATAACACACTCCGGAAGATCAGGAAGGTACGCGGTCGAACCATACGACGCTAAAGTACTGA
TGCCAGCAGGAGGTGCCGTACCATGGCCAGAATTCCTAGCACTGAGTGAGAGCGCCACGTTAGTGTACAA
CGAAAGAGAGTTTGTGAACCGCAAACTATACCACATTGCCATGCATGGCCCCGCCAAGAATACAGAAGAG
GAGCAGTACAAGGTTACAAAGGCAGAGCTTGCAGAAACAGAGTACGTGTTTGACGTGGACAAGAAGCGTT
GCGTTAAGAAGGAAGAAGCCTCAGGTCTGGTCCTCTCGGGAGAACTGACCAACCCTCCCTATCATGAGCT
AGCTCTGGAGGGACTGAAGACCCGACCTGCGGTCCCGTACAAGGTCGAAACAATAGGAGTGATAGGCACA
CCGGGGTCGGGCAAGTCAGCTATTATCAAGTCAACTGTCACGGCACGAGATCTTGTTACCAGCGGAAAGA
AAGAAAATTGTCGCGAAATTGAGGCCGACGTGCTAAGACTGAGGGGTATGCAGATTACGTCGAAGACAGT
AGATTCGGTTATGCTCAACGGATGCCACAAAGCCGTAGAAGTGCTGTACGTTGACGAAGCGTTCGCGTGC
CACGCAGGAGCACTACTTGCCTTGATTGCTATCGTCAGGCCCCGCAAGAAGGTAGTACTATGCGGAGACC
CCATGCAATGCGGATTCTTCAACATGATGCAACTAAAGGTACATTTCAATCACCCTGAAAAAGACATATG
CACCAAGACATTCTACAAGTATATCTCCCGGCGTTGCACACAGCCAGTTACAGCTATTGTATCGACACTG
CATTACGATGGAAAGATGAAAACCACGAACCCGTGCAAGAAGAACATTGAAATCGATATTACAGGGGCCA
CAAAGCCGAAGCCAGGGGATATCATCCTGACATGTTTCCGCGGGTGGGTTAAGCAATTGCAAATCGACTA
TCCCGGACATGAAGTAATGACAGCCGCGGCCTCACAAGGGCTAACCAGAAAAGGAGTGTATGCCGTCCGG
CAAAAAGTCAATGAAAACCCACTGTACGCGATCACATCAGAGCATGTGAACGTGTTGCTCACCCGCACTG
AGGACAGGCTAGTGTGGAAAACCTTGCAGGGCGACCCATGGATTAAGCAGCCCACTAACATACCTAAAGG
AAACTTTCAGGCTACTATAGAGGACTGGGAAGCTGAACACAAGGGAATAATTGCTGCAATAAACAGCCCC
ACTCCCCGTGCCAATCCGTTCAGCTGCAAGACCAACGTTTGCTGGGCGAAAGCATTGGAACCGATACTAG
CCACGGCCGGTATCGTACTTACCGGTTGCCAGTGGAGCGAACTGTTCCCACAGTTTGCGGATGACAAACC
ACATTCGGCCATTTACGCCTTAGACGTAATTTGCATTAAGTTTTTCGGCATGGACTTGACAAGCGGACTG
TTTTCTAAACAGAGCATCCCACTAACGTACCATCCCGCCGATTCAGCGAGGCCGGTAGCTCATTGGGACA
ACAGCCCAGGAACCCGCAAGTATGGGTACGATCACGCCATTGCCGCCGAACTCTCCCGTAGATTTCCGGT
GTTCCAGCTAGCTGGGAAGGGCACACAACTTGATTTGCAGACGGGGAGAACCAGAGTTATCTCTGCACAG
CATAACCTGGTCCCGGTGAACCGCAATCTTCCTCACGCCTTAGTCCCCGAGTACAAGGAGAAGCAACCCG
GCCCGGTCAAAAAATTCTTGAACCAGTTCAAACACCACTCAGTACTTGTGGTATCAGAGGAAAAAATTGA
AGCTCCCCGTAAGAGAATCGAATGGATCGCCCCGATTGGCATAGCCGGTGCAGATAAGAACTACAACCTG
GCTTTCGGGTTTCCGCCGCAGGCACGGTACGACCTGGTGTTCATCAACATTGGAACTAAATACAGAAACC
ACCACTTTCAGCAGTGCGAAGACCATGCGGCGACCTTAAAAACCCTTTCGCGTTCGGCCCTGAATTGCCT
TAACCCAGGAGGCACCCTCGTGGTGAAGTCCTATGGCTACGCCGACCGCAACAGTGAGGACGTAGTCACC
GCTCTTGCCAGAAAGTTTGTCAGGGTGTCTGCAGCGAGACCAGATTGTGTCTCAAGCAATACAGAAATGT
ACCTGATTTTCCGACAACTAGACAACAGCCGTACACGGCAATTCACCCCGCACCATCTGAATTGCGTGAT
TTCGTCCGTGTATGAGGGTACAAGAGATGGAGTTGGAGCCGCGCCGTCATACCGCACCAAAAGGGAGAAT
ATTGCTGACTGTCAAGAGGAAGCAGTTGTCAACGCAGCCAATCCGCTGGGTAGACCAGGCGAAGGAGTCT
GCCGTGCCATCTATAAACGTTGGCCGACCAGTTTTACCGATTCAGCCACGGAGACAGGCACCGCAAGAAT
GACTGTGTGCCTAGGAAAGAAAGTGATCCACGCGGTCGGCCCTGATTTCCGGAAGCACCCAGAAGCAGAA
GCCTTGAAATTGCTACAAAACGCCTACCATGCAGTGGCAGACTTAGTAAATGAACATAACATCAAGTCTG
TCGCCATTCCACTGCTATCTACAGGCATTTACGCAGCCGGAAAAGACCGCCTTGAAGTATCACTTAACTG
CTTGACAACCGCGCTAGACAGAACTGACGCGGACGTAACCATCTATTGCCTGGATAAGAAGTGGAAGGAA
AGAATCGACGCGGCACTCCAACTTAAGGAGTCTGTAACAGAGCTGAAGGATGAAGATATGGAGATCGACG
ATGAGTTAGTATGGATTCATCCAGACAGTTGCTTGAAGGGAAGAAAGGGATTCAGTACTACAAAAGGAAA
ATTGTATTCGTACTTCGAAGGCACCAAATTCCATCAAGCAGCAAAAGACATGGCGGAGATAAAGGTCCTG
TTCCCTAATGACCAGGAAAGTAATGAACAACTGTGTGCCTACATATTGGGTGAGACCATGGAAGCAATCC
GCGAAAAGTGCCCGGTCGACCATAACCCGTCGTCTAGCCCGCCCAAAACGTTGCCGTGCCTTTGCATGTA
TGCCATGACGCCAGAAAGGGTCCACAGACTTAGAAGCAATAACGTCAAAGAAGTTACAGTATGCTCCTCC
ACCCCCCTTCCTAAGCACAAAATTAAGAATGTTCAGAAGGTTCAGTGCACGAAAGTAGTCCTGTTTAATC
CGCACACTCCCGCATTCGTTCCCGCCCGTAAGTACATAGAAGTGCCAGAACAGCCTACCGCTCCTCCTGC
ACAGGCCGAGGAGGCCCCCGAAGTTGTAGCGACACCGTCACCATCTACAGCTGATAACACCTCGCTTGAT
GTCACAGACATCTCACTGGATATGGATGACAGTAGCGAAGGCTCACTTTTTTCGAGCTTTAGCGGATCGG
ACAACTCTATTACTAGTATGGACAGTTGGTCGTCAGGACCTAGTTCACTAGAGATAGTAGACCGAAGGCA
GGTGGTGGTGGCTGACGTTCATGCCGTCCAAGAGCCTGCCCCTATTCCACCGCCAAGGCTAAAGAAGATG
GCCCGCCTGGCAGCGGCAAGAAAAGAGCCCACTCCACCGGCAAGCAATAGCTCTGAGTCCCTCCACCTCT
CTTTTGGTGGGGTATCCATGTCCCTCGGATCAATTTTCGACGGAGAGACGGCCCGCCAGGCAGCGGTACA
ACCCCTGGCAACAGGCCCCACGGATGTGCCTATGTCTTTCGGATCGTTTTCCGACGGAGAGATTGATGAG
CTGAGCCGCAGAGTAACTGAGTCCGAACCCGTCCTGTTTGGATCATTTGAACCGGGCGAAGTGAACTCAA
TTATATCGTCCCGATCAGCCGTATCTTTTCCACTACGCAAGCAGAGACGTAGACGCAGGAGCAGGAGGAC
TGAATACTGACTAACCGGGGTAGGTGGGTACATATTTTCGACGGACACAGGCCCTGGGCACTTGCAAAAG
AAGTCCGTTCTGCAGAACCAGCTTACAGAACCGACCTTGGAGCGCAATGTCCTGGAAAGAATTCATGCCC
CGGTGCTCGACACGTCGAAAGAGGAACAACTCAAACTCAGGTACCAGATGATGCCCACCGAAGCCAACAA
AAGTAGGTACCAGTCTCGTAAAGTAGAAAATCAGAAAGCCATAACCACTGAGCGACTACTGTCAGGACTA
CGACTGTATAACTCTGCCACAGATCAGCCAGAATGCTATAAGATCACCTATCCGAAACCATTGTACTCCA
GTAGCGTACCGGCGAACTACTCCGATCCACAGTTCGCTGTAGCTGTCTGTAACAACTATCTGCATGAGAA
CTATCCGACAGTAGCATCTTATCAGATTACTGACGAGTACGATGCTTACTTGGATATGGTAGACGGGACA
GTCGCCTGCCTGGATACTGCAACCTTCTGCCCCGCTAAGCTTAGAAGTTACCCGAAAAAACATGAGTATA
GAGCCCCGAATATCCGCAGTGCGGTTCCATCAGCGATGCAGAACACGCTACAAAATGTGCTCATTGCCGC
AACTAAAAGAAATTGCAACGTCACGCAGATGCGTGAACTGCCAACACTGGACTCAGCGACATTCAATGTC
GAATGCTTTCGAAAATATGCATGTAATGACGAGTATTGGGAGGAGTTCGCTCGGAAGCCAATTAGGATTA
CCACTGAGTTTGTCACCGCATATGTAGCTAGACTGAAAGGCCCTAAGGCCGCCGCACTATTTGCAAAGAC
GTATAATTTGGTCCCATTGCAAGAAGTGCCTATGGATAGATTCGTCATGGACATGAAAAGAGACGTGAAA
GTTACACCAGGCACGAAACACACAGAAGAAAGACCGAAAGTACAAGTGATACAAGCCGCAGAACCCCTGG
CGACTGCTTACTTATGCGGGATTCACCGGGAATTAGTGCGTAGGCTTACGGCCGTCTTGCTTCCAAACAT
TCACACGCTTTTTGACATGTCGGCGGAGGATTTTGATGCAATCATAGCAGAACACTTCAAGCAAGGCGAC
CCGGTACTGGAGACGGATATCGCATCATTCGACAAAAGCCAAGACGACGCTATGGCGTTAACCGGTCTGA
TGATCTTGGAGGACCTGGGTGTGGATCAACCACTACTCGACTTGATCGAGTGCGCCTTTGGAGAAATATC
ATCCACCCATCTACCTACGGGTACTCGTTTTAAATTCGGGGCGATGATGAAATCCGGAATGTTCCTCACA
CTTTTTGTCAACACAGTTTTGAATGTCGTTATCGCCAGCAGAGTACTAGAAGAGCGGCTTAAAACGTCCA
GATGTGCAGCGTTCATTGGCGACGACAACATCATACATGGAGTAGTATCTGACAAAGAAATGGCTGAGAG
GTGCGCCACCTGGCTCAACATGGAGGTTAAGATCATCGACGCAGTCATCGGTGAGAGACCACCTTACTTC
TGCGGCGGATTTATCTTGCAAGATTCGGTTACTTCCACAGCGTGCCGCGTGGCGGATCCCCTGAAAAGGC
TGTTTAAGTTGGGTAAACCGCTCCCAGCCGACGACGAGCAAGACGAAGACAGAAGACGCGCTCTGCTAGA
TGAAACAAAGGCGTGGTTTAGAGTAGGTATAACAGGCACTTTAGCAGTGGCCGTGACGACCCGGTATGAG
GTAGACAATATTACACCTGTCCTACTGGCATTGAGAACTTTTGCCCAGAGCAAAAGAGCATTCCAAGCCA
TCAGAGGGGAAATTAAAGCATCTCTACGGTGGTCCTAAATAGTCAGCATAGTACATTTCATCTGACTAAT
ACCACAACACCACCACCTCTAGAGCCACCATGGCACTTCCCAGATGCATGTGGCCAAATTATGTTTGGAG
AGCTATGATGGCATGTGTGGTCCACAGGGGATCCGGTGCCCCATTGACTCTCTGCTTGTTGGGATGTTTG
CTACAGACTTTTCACGTACTCTCTCAAAAGTATCCATACGACGTTCCGGACTACGCAGAATTCATGGACA
AAGACTGCGAAATGAAGCGCACCACCCTGGATAGCCCTCTGGGCAAGCTGGAACTGTCTGGGTGCGAACA
GGGCCTGCACCGTATCATCTTCCTGGGCAAAGGAACATCTGCCGCCGACGCCGTGGAAGTGCCTGCCCCA
GCCGCCGTGCTGGGCGGACCAGAGCCACTGATGCAGGCCACCGCCTGGCTCAACGCCTACTTTCACCAGC
CTGAGGCCATCGAGGAGTTCCCTGTGCCAGCCCTGCACCACCCAGTGTTCCAGCAGGAGAGCTTTACCCG
CCAGGTGCTGTGGAAACTGCTGAAAGTGGTGAAGTTCGGAGAGGTCATCAGCTACAGCCACCTGGCCGCC
CTGGCCGGCAATCCCGCCGCCACCGCCGCCGTGAAAACCGCCCTGAGCGGAAATCCCGTGCCCATTCTGA
TCCCCTGCCACCGGGTGGTGCAGGGCGACCTGGACGTGGGGGGCTACGAGGGCGGGCTCGCCGTGAAAGA
GTGGCTGCTGGCCCACGAGGGCCACAGACTGGGCAAGCCTGGGCTGGGTGTCGACTTGGATGATGTAGAC
CCATTGGTTACTACTAACTTTGGCAAGATTAGGGGAATTAAGAAAGAACTCAATAATGAAATTTTGGGTC
CTGTCATTCAGTTTCTTGGGGTTCCATATGCCGCTCCACCAACAGGAGAACATCGTTTCCAGCCTCCAGA
ACCACCATCTCCCTGGTCTGACATCCGGAACGCCACTCAGTTTGCTCCTGTATGTCCCCAGAATATCATT
GATGGCAGATTGCCTGAAGTTATGCTTCCTGTGTGGTTCACTAATAACTTGGATGTGGTTTCATCATACG
TCCAAGACCAGAGTGAAGACTGTCTATACTTAAACATCTATGTCCCAACTGAAGATGGTCCCCTTACAAA
GAAACACACAGATGATTTAGGTGATAATGACGGTGCTGAAGATGAAGATATTCGGGACAGTGGGGGTCCC
AAACCAGTGATGGTGTACATCCATGGCGGCTCTTACATGGAAGGTACTGGAAATCTGTATGATGGGAGTG
TCTTGGCAAGCTATGGCAATGTGATCGTCATCACAGTCAACTATCGGCTTGGGGTACTTGGCTTCTTGAG
CACAGGGGATCAGGCTGCCAAAGGAAACTACGGGCTCCTTGACCTCATCCAGGCCCTAAGATGGACCAGC
GAGAACATTGGGTTCTTTGGTGGTGACCCCTTGCGAATCACTGTGTTTGGATCAGGCGCTGGGGGTTCAT
GTGTCAACCTGCTGACTTTATCCCATTATTCTGAAGGTAACCGTTGGAGCAATTCAACCAAAGGACTTTT
TCAACGAGCAATAGCTCAGAGTGGAACAGCCCTTTCCAGCTGGGCTGTTAGTTTCCAGCCTGCAAAATAC
GCTAGAATTCTGGCCACAAAAGTTGGCTGCAATGTTTCAGATACAGTAGAGTTAGTAGAATGCCTGCAGA
AGAAGCCTTACAAAGAACTTGTTGATCAAGATGTTCAACCAGCCCGATACCACATAGCCTTTGGACCTGT
GATCGATGGTGATGTAATACCAGATGACCCTCAGATACTGATGGAACAAGGAGAGTTCCTCAACTATGAT
ATAATGTTGGGAGTTAACCAAGGGGAAGGGTTGAAGTTTGTCGAAAATATAGTAGATAGTGATGATGGTG
TATCAGCCAGTGATTTCGACTTTGCTGTTTCTAATTTTGTTGATAATTTATATGGATATCCTGAAGGCAA
AGATGTTTTGAGAGAAACCATTAAATTCATGTATACTGACTGGGCTGATCGCCATAATCCTGAAACTAGA
AGGAAGACATTGTTGGCTTTGTTTACGGACCATCAATGGGTAGCACCTGCTGTGGCCACAGCAGACCTTC
ACTCGAACTTTGGCTCACCTACATACTTCTATGCCTTTTATCATCATTGCCAAACAGATCAAGTTCCAGC
TTGGGCTGATGCAGCTCATGGGGATGAGGTTCCCTATGTGTTGGGAATCCCCATGATTGGCCCTACAGAG
TTATTTCCTTGCAATTTCTCCAAGAATGATGTGATGTTGAGTGCAGTAGTAATGACATACTGGACGAATT
TTGCTAAAACTGGTGACCCAAATCAACCAGTTCCTCAAGACACAAAATTCATCCATACCAAACCCAACCG
CTTTGAAGAAGTAGCATGGACCAGATATTCCCAGAAAGACCAGCTTTATCTCCATATTGGATTAAAACCG
AGAGTTAAAGAGCATTACAGAGCCAATAAGGTAAATCTCTGGCTGGAGCTGGTACCTCATCTGCATAATC
TCAATGACATTTCTCAGTATACCTCGACAACAACTAAAGTGCCATCCACGGACATCACTCTCAGACCTAC
AAGGAAGAATTCCACACCAGTCACATCAGCCTTTCCCACTGCCAAACAGGATGATCCCAAGCAACAACCA
AGCCCCTTCTCGGTGGATCAGAGGGACTACTCCACAGAGCTAAGTGTCACTATCGCAGTGGGGGCCTCTC
TGCTGTTTCTCAACATCTTGGCTTTTGCAGCCCTGTACTACAAGAAGGATAAGAGGAGACATGATGTCCA
CCGGAGGTGCAGCCCTCAGCGCACGACCACCAACGACCTAACCCATGCTCCAGAAGAGGAAATTATGTCT
CTCCAAATGAAGCACACTGACTTGGATCACGAGTGTGAGTCCATCCATCCACATGAGGTGGTTCTTCGGA
CCGCCTGTCCCCCAGATTATACTCTAGCTATGAGGAGGTCACCTGATGATATTCCACTAATGACACCTAA
CACCATCACAATGATTCCCAACACTATACCAGGGATTCAGCCCTTACATACATTCAACACATTTACTGGA
GGACAGAATAATACACTGCCCCATCCCCACCCACACCCCCATTCACATTCAACAACCAGGGTATAGGCAT
GCAGGCCTTAAAGCATCTCTACGGTGGTCCTAAATAGTCAGCATAGTACATTTCATCTGACTAATACCAC
AACACCACCACCTCTAGTAGAGGCGCGCCACCATGGTGAGCAAGGGCGAGGAGGATAACATGGCCATCAT
CAAGGAGTTCATGCGCTTCAAGGTGCACATGGAGGGCTCCGTGAACGGCCACGAGTTCGAGATCGAGGGC
GAGGGCGAGGGCCGCCCCTACGAGGGCACCCAGACCGCCAAGCTGAAGGTGACCAAGGGTGGCCCCCTGC
CCTTCGCCTGGGACATCCTGTCCCCTCAGTTCATGTACGGCTCCAAGGCCTACGTGAAGCACCCCGCCGA
CATCCCCGACTACTTGAAGCTGTCCTTCCCCGAGGGCTTCAAGTGGGAGCGCGTGATGAACTTCGAGGAC
GGCGGCGTGGTGACCGTGACCCAGGACTCCTCCCTGCAGGACGGCGAGTTCATCTACAAGGTGAAGCTGC
GCGGCACCAACTTCCCCTCCGACGGCCCCGTAATGCAGAAGAAGACCATGGGCTGGGAGGCCTCCTCCGA
GCGGATGTACCCCGAGGACGGCGCCCTGAAGGGCGAGATCAAGCAGAGGCTGAAGCTGAAGGACGGCGGC
CACTACGACGCTGAGGTCAAGACCACCTACAAGGCCAAGAAGCCCGTGCAGCTGCCCGGCGCCTACAACG
TCAACATCAAGTTGGACATCACCTCCCACAACGAGGACTACACCATCGTGGAACAGTACGAACGCGCCGA
GGGCCGCCACTCCACCGGCGGCATGGACGAGCTGTACAAGTCTTAGGGGCCCAATGATCCGACCAGCAAA
ACTCGATGTACTTCCGAGGAACTGATGTGCATAATGCATCAGGCTGGTACATTAGATCCCCGCTTACCGC
GGGCAATATAGCAACACTAAAAACTCGATGTACTTCCGAGGAAGCGCAGTGCATAATGTTGCGCAGTGTT
GCCACATAACCACTATATTAACCATTTATTTAGCGGACGCCAAAAACTCAATGTATTTTTGAGGAAGCGT
GGTGCATAATGCCACGCAGGTTTTGCATAATTTTTTTTTTTTTTTTTATTAATCAACAAAATTTTGTTTT
TAACATTTCAAAAAAAAAAAAAAAAAAAAAAAAAAAAAAAAAAGGGGAATTCCTCGATAATTAAGCGGCC
GCTTAATTAATCGAGGGGAATTAATTCTTGAAGACGAAAGGGCCAGGTGGCACTTTTCGGGGAAATGTGC
GCGGAACCCCTATTTGTTTATTTTTCTAAATACATTCAAATATGTATCCGCTCATGAGACAATAACCCTG
ATAAATGCTTCAATAATATTGAAAAAGGAAGAGTATGAGTATTCAACATTTCCGTGTCGCCCTTATTCCC
TTTTTTGCGGCATTTTGCCTTCCTGTTTTTGCTCACCCAGAAACGCTGGTGAAAGTAAAAGATGCTGAAG
ATCAGTTGGGTGCACGAGTGGGTTACATCGAACTGGATCTCAACAGCGGTAAGATCCTTGAGAGTTTTCG
CCCCGAAGAACGTTTTCCAATGATGAGCACTTTTAAAGTTCTGCTATGTGGCGCGGTATTATCCCGTGTT
GACGCCGGGCAAGAGCAACTCGGTCGCCGCATACACTATTCTCAGAATGACTTGGTTGAGTACTCACCAG
TCACAGAAAAGCATCTTACGGATGGCATGACAGTAAGAGAATTATGCAGTGCTGCCATAACCATGAGTGA
TAACACTGCGGCCAACTTACTTCTGACAACGATCGGAGGACCGAAGGAGCTAACCGCTTTTTTGCACAAC
ATGGGGGATCATGTAACTCGCCTTGATCGTTGGGAACCGGAGCTGAATGAAGCCATACCAAACGACGAGC
GTGACACCACGATGCCTGTAGCAATGGCAACAACGTTGCGCAAACTATTAACTGGCGAACTACTTACTCT
AGCTTCCCGGCAACAATTAATAGACTGGATGGAGGCGGATAAAGTTGCAGGACCACTTCTGCGCTCGGCC
CTTCCGGCTGGCTGGTTTATTGCTGATAAATCTGGAGCCGGTGAGCGTGGGTCTCGCGGTATCATTGCAG
CACTGGGGCCAGATGGTAAGCCCTCCCGTATCGTAGTTATCTACACGACGGGGAGTCAGGCAACTATGGA
TGAACGAAATAGACAGATCGCTGAGATAGGTGCCTCACTGATTAAGCATTGGTAACTGTCAGACCAAGTT
TACTCATATATACTTTAGATTGATTTAAAACTTCATTTTTAATTTAAAAGGATCTAGGTGAAGATCCTTT
TTGATAATCTCATGACCAAAATCCCTTAACGTGAGTTTTCGTTCCACTGAGCGTCAGACCCCGTAGAAAA
GATCAAAGGATCTTCTTGAGATCCTTTTTTTCTGCGCGTAATCTGCTGCTTGCAAACAAAAAAACCACCG
CTACCAGCGGTGGTTTGTTTGCCGGATCAAGAGCTACCAACTCTTTTTCCGAAGGTAACTGGCTTCAGCA
GAGCGCAGATACCAAATACTGTCCTTCTAGTGTAGCCGTAGTTAGGCCACCACTTCAAGAACTCTGTAGC
ACCGCCTACATACCTCGCTCTGCTAATCCTGTTACCAGTGGCTGCTGCCAGTGGCGATAAGTCGTGTCTT
ACCGGGTTGGACTCAAGACGATAGTTACCGGATAAGGCGCAGCGGTCGGGCTGAACGGGGGGTTCGTGCA
CACAGCCCAGCTTGGAGCGAACGACCTACACCGAACTGAGATACCTACAGCGTGAGCATTGAGAAAGCGC
CACGCTTCCCGAAGGGAGAAAGGCGGACAGGTATCCGGTAAGCGGCAGGGTCGGAACAGGAGAGCGCACG
AGGGAGCTTCCAGGGGGAAACGCCTGGTATCTTTATAGTCCTGTCGGGTTTCGCCACCTCTGACTTGAGC
GTCGATTTTTGTGATGCTCGTCAGGGGGGCGGAGCCTATGGAAAAACGCCAGCAACGCGAGCTCGTATGG
ACATATTGTCGTTAGAACGCGGCTACAATTAATACATAACCTTATGTATCATACACATACGATTTAGGGG
ACACTATAG
