>Addgene plasmid #87019 | jk65 | addgene partial sequence | sequence record 173027 | Addgene Partial NGS Result
GGGGAATTCCTCGATAATTAAGCGGCCGCTTAATTAATCGAGGGGAATTAATTCTTGAAGACGAAAGGGC
CAGGTGGCACTTTTCGGGGAAATGTGCGCGGAACCCCTATTTGTTTATTTTTCTAAATACATTCAAATAT
GTATCCGCTCATGAGACAATAACCCTGATAAATGCTTCAATAATATTGAAAAAGGAAGAGTATGAGTATT
CAACATTTCCGTGTCGCCCTTATTCCCTTTTTTGCGGCATTTTGCCTTCCTGTTTTTGCTCACCCAGAAA
CGCTGGTGAAAGTAAAAGATGCTGAAGATCAGTTGGGTGCACGAGTGGGTTACATCGAACTGGATCTCAA
CAGCGGTAAGATCCTTGAGAGTTTTCGCCCCGAAGAACGTTTTCCAATGATGAGCACTTTTAAAGTTCTG
CTATGTGGCGCGGTATTATCCCGTGTTGACGCCGGGCAAGAGCAACTCGGTCGCCGCATACACTATTCTC
AGAATGACTTGGTTGAGTACTCACCAGTCACAGAAAAGCATCTTACGGATGGCATGACAGTAAGAGAATT
ATGCAGTGCTGCCATAACCATGAGTGATAACACTGCGGCCAACTTACTTCTGACAACGATCGGAGGACCG
AAGGAGCTAACCGCTTTTTTGCACAACATGGGGGATCATGTAACTCGCCTTGATCGTTGGGAACCGGAGC
TGAATGAAGCCATACCAAACGACGAGCGTGACACCACGATGCCTGTAGCAATGGCAACAACGTTGCGCAA
ACTATTAACTGGCGAACTACTTACTCTAGCTTCCCGGCAACAATTAATAGACTGGATGGAGGCGGATAAA
GTTGCAGGACCACTTCTGCGCTCGGCCCTTCCGGCTGGCTGGTTTATTGCTGATAAATCTGGAGCCGGTG
AGCGTGGGTCTCGCGGTATCATTGCAGCACTGGGGCCAGATGGTAAGCCCTCCCGTATCGTAGTTATCTA
CACGACGGGGAGTCAGGCAACTATGGATGAACGAAATAGACAGATCGCTGAGATAGGTGCCTCACTGATT
AAGCATTGGTAACTGTCAGACCAAGTTTACTCATATATACTTTAGATTGATTTAAAACTTCATTTTTAAT
TTAAAAGGATCTAGGTGAAGATCCTTTTTGATAATCTCATGACCAAAATCCCTTAACGTGAGTTTTCGTT
CCACTGAGCGTCAGACCCCGTAGAAAAGATCAAAGGATCTTCTTGAGATCCTTTTTTTCTGCGCGTAATC
TGCTGCTTGCAAACAAAAAAACCACCGCTACCAGCGGTGGTTTGTTTGCCGGATCAAGAGCTACCAACTC
TTTTTCCGAAGGTAACTGGCTTCAGCAGAGCGCAGATACCAAATACTGTCCTTCTAGTGTAGCCGTAGTT
AGGCCACCACTTCAAGAACTCTGTAGCACCGCCTACATACCTCGCTCTGCTAATCCTGTTACCAGTGGCT
GCTGCCAGTGGCGATAAGTCGTGTCTTACCGGGTTGGACTCAAGACGATAGTTACCGGATAAGGCGCAGC
GGTCGGGCTGAACGGGGGGTTCGTGCACACAGCCCAGCTTGGAGCGAACGACCTACACCGAACTGAGATA
CCTACAGCGTGAGCTATGAGAAAGCGCCACGCTTCCCGAAGGGAGAAAGGCGGACAGGTATCCGGTAAGC
GGCAGGGTCGGAACAGGAGAGCGCACGAGGGAGCTTCCAGGGGGAAACGCCTGGTATCTTTATAGTCCTG
TCGGGTTTCGCCACCTCTGACTTGAGCGTCGATTTTTGTGATGCTCGTCAGGGGGGCGGAGCCTATGGAA
AAACGCCAGCAACGCGAGCTCGTATGGACATATTGTCGTTAGAACGCGGCTACAATTAATACATAACCTT
ATGTATCATACACATACGATTTAGGTGACACTATAGATTGACGGCGTAGTACACACTATTGAATCAAACA
GCCGACCAATTGCACTACCATCACAATGGAGAAGCCAGTAGTAAACGTAGACGTAGACCCCCAGAGTCCG
TTTGTCGTGCAACTGCAAAAAAGCTTCCCGCAATTTGAGGTAGTAGCACAGCAGGTCACTCCAAATGACC
ATGCTAATGCCAGAGCATTTTCGCATCTGGCCAGTAAACTAATCGAGCTGGAGGTTCCTACCACAGCGAC
GATCTTGGACATAGGCAGCGCACCGGCTCGTAGAATGTTTTCCGAGCACCAGTATCATTGTGTCTGCCCC
ATGCGTAGTCCAGAAGACCCGGACCGCATGATGAAATATGCCAGTAAACTGGCGGAAAAAGCGTGCAAGA
TTACAAACAAGAACTTGCATGAGAAGATTAAGGATCTCCGGACCGTACTTGATACGCCGGATGCTGAAAC
ACCATCGCTCTGCTTTCACAACGATGTTACCTGCAACATGCGTGCCGAATATTCCGTCATGCAGGACGTG
TATATCAACGCTCCCGGAACTATCTATCATCAGGCTATGAAAGGCGTGCGGACCCTGTACTGGATTGGCT
TCGACACCACCCAGTTCATGTTCTCGGCTATGGCAGGTTCGTACCCTGCGTACAACACCAACTGGGCCGA
CGAGAAAGTCCTTGAAGCGCGTAACATCGGACTTTGCAGCACAAAGCTGAGTGAAGGTAGGACAGGAAAA
TTGTCGATAATGAGGAAGAAGGAGTTGAAGCCCGGGTCGCGGGTTTATTTCTCCGTAGGATCGACACTTT
ATCCAGAACACAGAGCCAGCTTGCAGAGCTGGCATCTTCCATCGGTGTTCCACTTGAATGGAAAGCAGTC
GTACACTTGCCGCTGTGATACAGTGGTGAGTTGCGAAGGCTACGTAGTGAAGAAAATCACCATCAGTCCC
GGGATCACGGGAGAAACCGTGGGATACGCGGTTACACACAATAGCGAGGGCTTCTTGCTATGCAAAGTTA
CTGACACAGTAAAAGGAGAACGGGTATCGTTCCCTGTGTGCACGTACATCCCGGCCACCATATGCGATCA
GATGACTGGTATAATGGCCACGGATATATCACCTGACGATGCACAAAAACTTCTGGTTGGGCTCAACCAG
CGAATTGTCATTAACGGTAGGACTAACAGGAACACCAACACCATGCAAAATTACCTTCTGCCGATCATAG
CACAAGGGTTCAGCAAATGGGCTAAGGAGCGCAAGGATGATCTTGATAACGAGAAAATGCTGGGTACTAG
AGAACGCAAGCTTACGTATGGCTGCTTGTGGGCGTTTCGCACTAAGAAAGTACATTCGTTTTATCGCCCA
CCTGGAACGCAGACCTGCGTAAAAGTCCCAGCCTCTTTTAGCGCTTTTCCCATGTCGTCCGTATGGACGA
CCTCTTTGCCCATGTCGCTGAGGCAGAAATTGAAACTGGCATTGCAACCAAAGAAGGAGGAAAAACTGCT
GCAGGTCTCGGAGGAATTAGTCATGGAGGCCAAGGCTGCTTTTGAGGATGCTCAGGAGGAAGCCAGAGCG
GAGAAGCTCCGAGAAGCACTTCCACCATTAGTGGCAGACAAAGGCATCGAGGCAGCCGCAGAAGTTGTCT
GCGAAGTGGAGGGGCTCCAGGCGGACATCGGAGCAGCATTAGTTGAAACCCCGCGCGGTCACGTAAGGAT
AATACCTCAAGCAAATGACCGTATGATCGGACAGTATATCGTTGTCTCGCCAAACTCTGTGCTGAAGAAT
GCCAAACTCGCACCAGCGCACCCGCTAGCAGATCAGGTTAAGATCATAACACACTCCGGAAGATCAGGAA
GGTACGCGGTCGAACCATACGACGCTAAAGTACTGATGCCAGCAGGAGGTGCCGTACCATGGCCAGAATT
CCTAGCACTGAGTGAGAGCGCCACGTTAGTGTACAACGAAAGAGAGTTTGTGAACCGCAAACTATACCAC
ATTGCCATGCATGGCCCCGCCAAGAATACAGAAGAGGAGCAGTACAAGGTTACAAAGGCAGAGCTTGCAG
AAACAGAGTACGTGTTTGACGTGGACAAGAAGCGTTGCGTTAAGAAGGAAGAAGCCTCAGGTCTGGTCCT
CTCGGGAGAACTGACCAACCCTCCCTATCATGAGCTAGCTCTGGAGGGACTGAAGACCCGACCTGCGGTC
CCGTACAAGGTCGAAACAATAGGAGTGATAGGCACACCGGGGTCGGGCAAGTCAGCTATTATCAAGTCAA
CTGTCACGGCACGAGATCTTGTTACCAGCGGAAAGAAAGAAAATTGTCGCGAAATTGAGGCCGACGTGCT
AAGACTGAGGGGTATGCAGATTACGTCGAAGACAGTAGATTCGGTTATGCTCAACGGATGCCACAAAGCC
GTAGAAGTGCTGTACGTTGACGAAGCGTTCGCGTGCCACGCAGGAGCACTACTTGCCTTGATTGCTATCG
TCAGGCCCCGCAAGAAGGTAGTACTATGCGGAGACCCCATGCAATGCGGATTCTTCAACATGATGCAACT
AAAGGTACATTTCAATCACCCTGAAAAAGACATATGCACCAAGACATTCTACAAGTATATCTCCCGGCGT
TGCACACAGCCAGTTACAGCTATTGTATCGACACTGCATTACGATGGAAAGATGAAAACCACGAACCCGT
GCAAGAAGAACATTGAAATCGATATTACAGGGGCCACAAAGCCGAAGCCAGGGGATATCATCCTGACATG
TTTCCGCGGGTGGGTTAAGCAATTGCAAATCGACTATCCCGGACATGAAGTAATGACAGCCGCGGCCTCA
CAAGGGCTAACCAGAAAAGGAGTGTATGCCGTCCGGCAAAAAGTCAATGAAAACCCACTGTACGCGATCA
CATCAGAGCATGTGAACGTGTTGCTCACCCGCACTGAGGACAGGCTAGTGTGGAAAACCTTGCAGGGCGA
CCCATGGATTAAGCAGCTCACTAACATACCTAAAGGAAACTTTCAGGCTACTATAGAGGACTGGGAAGCT
GAACACAAGGGAATAATTGCTGCAATAAACAGCCCCACTCCCCGTGCCAATCCGTTCAGCTGCAAGACCA
ACGTTTGCTGGGCGAAAGCATTGGAACCGATACTAGCCACGGCCGGTATCGTACTTACCGGTTGCCAGTG
GAGCGAACTGTTCCCACAGTTTGCGGATGACAAACCACATTCGGCCATTTACGCCTTAGACGTAATTTGC
ATTAAGTTTTTCGGCATGGACTTGACAAGCGGACTGTTTTCTAAACAGAGCATCCCACTAACGTACCATC
CCGCCGATTCAGCGAGGCCGGTAGCTCATTGGGACAACAGCCCAGGAACCCGCAAGTATGGGTACGATCA
CGCCATTGCCGCCGAACTCTCCCGTAGATTTCCGGTGTTCCAGCTAGCTGGGAAGGGCACACAACTTGAT
TTGCAGACGGGGAGAACCAGAGTTATCTCTGCACAGCATAACCTGGTCCCGGTGAACCGCAATCTTCCTC
ACGCCTTAGTCCCCGAGTACAAGGAGAAGCAACCCGGCCCGGTCGAAAAATTCTTGAACCAGTTCAAACA
CCACTCAGTACTTGTGGTATCAGAGGAAAAAATTGAAGCTCCCCGTAAGAGAATCGAATGGATCGCCCCG
ATTGGCATAGCCGGTGCAGATAAGAACTACAACCTGGCTTTCGGGTTTCCGCCGCAGGCACGGTACGACC
TGGTGTTCATCAACATTGGAACTAAATACAGAAACCACCACTTTCAGCAGTGCGAAGACCATGCGGCGAC
CTTAAAAACCCTTTCGCGTTCGGCCCTGAATTGCCTTAACCCAGGAGGCACCCTCGTGGTGAAGTCCTAT
GGCTACGCCGACCGCAACAGTGAGGACGTAGTCACCGCTCTTGCCAGAAAGTTTGTCAGGGTGTCTGCAG
CGAGACCAGATTGTGTCTCAAGCAATACAGAAATGTACCTGATTTTCCGACAACTAGACAACAGCCGTAC
ACGGCAATTCACCCCGCACCATCTGAATTGCGTGATTTCGTCCGTGTATGAGGGTACAAGAGATGGAGTT
GGAGCCGCGCCGTCATACCGCACCAAAAGGGAGAATATTGCTGACTGTCAAGAGGAAGCAGTTGTCAACG
CAGCCAATCCGCTGGGTAGACCAGGCGAAGGAGTCTGCCGTGCCATCTATAAACGTTGGCCGACCAGTTT
TACCGATTCAGCCACGGAGACAGGCACCGCAAGAATGACTGTGTGCCTAGGAAAGAAAGTGATCCACGCG
GTCGGCCCTGATTTCCGGAAGCACCCAGAAGCAGAAGCCTTGAAATTGCTACAAAACGCCTACCATGCAG
TGGCAGACTTAGTAAATGAACATAACATCAAGTCTGTCGCCATTCCACTGCTATCTACAGGCATTTACGC
AGCCGGAAAAGACCGCCTTGAAGTATCACTTAACTGCTTGACAACCGCGCTAGACAGAACTGACGCGGAC
GTAACCATCTATTGCCTGGATAAGAAGTGGAAGGAAAGAATCGACGCGGCACTCCAACTTAAGGAGTCTG
TAACAGAGCTGAAGGATGAAGATATGGAGATCGACGATGAGTTAGTATGGATTCATCCAGACAGTTGCTT
GAAGGGAAGAAAGGGATTCAGTACTACAAAAGGAAAATTGTATTCGTACTTCGAAGGCACCAAATTCCAT
CAAGCAGCAAAAGACATGGCGGAGATAAAGGTCCTGTTCCCTAATGACCAGGAAAGTAATGAACAACTGT
GTGCCTACATATTGGGTGAGACCATGGAAGCAATCCGCGAAAAGTGCCCGGTCGACCATAACCCGTCGTC
TAGCCCGCCCAAAACGTTGCCGTGCCTTTGCATGTATGCCATGACGCCAGAAAGGGTCCACAGACTTAGA
AGCAATAACGTCAAAGAAGTTACAGTATGCTCCTCCACCCCCCTTCCTAAGCACAAAATTAAGAATGTTC
AGAAGGTTCAGTGCACGAAAGTAGTCCTGTTTAATCCGCACACTCCCGCATTCGTTCCCGCCCGTAAGTA
CATAGAAGTGCCAGAACAGCCTACCGCTCCTCCTGCACAGGCCGAGGAGGCCCCCGAAGTTGTAGCGACA
CCGTCACCATCTACAGCTGATAACACCTCGCTTGATGTCACAGACATCTCACTGGATATGGATGACAGTA
GCGAAGGCTCACTTTTTTCGAGCTTTAGCGGATCGGACAACTCTATTACTAGTATGGACAGTTGGTCGTC
AGGACCTAGTTCACTAGAGATAGTAGACCGAAGGCAGGTGGTGGTGGCTGACGTTCATGCCGTCCAAGAG
CCTGCCCCTATTCCACCGCCAAGGCTAAAGAAGATGGCCCGCCTGGCAGCGGCAAGAAAAGAGCCCACTC
CACCGGCAAGCAATAGCTCTGAGTCCCTCCACCTCTCTTTTGGTGGGGTATCCATGTCCCTCGGATCAAT
TTTCGACGGAGAGACGGCCCGCCAGGCAGCGGTACAACCCCTGGCAACAGGCCCCACGGATGTGCCTATG
TCTTTCGGATCGTTTTCCGACGGAGAGATTGATGAGCTGAGCCGCAGAGTAACTGAGTCCGAACCCGTCC
TGTTTGGATCATTTGAACCGGGCGAAGTGAACTCAATTATATCGTCCCGATCAGCCGTATCTTTTCCTCT
ACGCAAGCAGAGACGTAGACGCAGGAGCAGGAGGACTGAATACTGACTAACCGGGGTAGGTGGGTACATA
TTTTCGACGGACACAGGCCCTGGGCACTTGCAAAAGAAGTCCGTTCTGCAGAACCAGCTTACAGAACCGA
CCTTGGAGCGCAATGTCCTGGAAAGAATTCATGCCCCGGTGCTCGACACGTCGAAAGAGGAACAACTCAA
ACTCAGGTACCAGATGATGCCCACCGAAGCCAACAAAAGTAGGTACCAGTCTCGTAAAGTAGAAAATCAG
AAAGCCATAACCACTGAGCGACTACTGTCAGGACTACGACTGTATAACTCTGCCACAGATCAGCCAGAAT
GCTATAAGATCACCTATCCGAAACCATTGTACTCCAGTAGCGTACCGGCGAACTACTCCGATCCACAGTT
CGCTGTAGCTGTCTGTAACAACTATCTGCATGAGAACTATCCGACAGTAGCATCTTATCAGATTACTGAC
GAGTACGATGCTTACTTGGATATGGTAGACGGGACAGTCGCCTGCCTGGATACTGCAACCTTCTGCCCCG
CTAAGCTTAGAAGTTACCCGAAAAAACATGAGTATAGAGCCCCGAATATCCGCAGTGCGGTTCCATCAGC
GATGCAGAACACGCTACAAAATGTGCTCATTGCCGCAACTAAAAGAAATTGCAACGTCACGCAGATGCGT
GAACTGCCAACACTGGACTCAGCGACATTCAATGTCGAATGCTTTCGAAAATATGCATGTAATGACGAGT
ATTGGGAGGAGTTCGCTCGGAAGCCAATTAGGATTACCACTGAGTTTGTCACCGCATATGTAGCTAGACT
GAAAGGCCCTAAGGCCGCCGCACTATTTGCAAAGACGTATAATTTGGTCCCATTGCAAGAAGTGCCTATG
GATAGATTCGTCATGGACATGAAAAGAGACGTGAAAGTTACACCAGGCACGAAACACACAGAAGAAAGAC
CGAAAGTACAAGTGATACAAGCCGCAGAACCCCTGGCGACTGCTTACTTATGCGGGATTCACCGGGAATT
AGTGCGTAGGCTTACGGCCGTCTTGCTTCCAAACATTCACACGCTTTTTGACATGTCGGCGGAGGATTTT
GATGCAATCATAGCAGAACACTTCAAGCAAGGCGACCCGGTACTGGAGACGGATATCGCATCATTCGACA
AAAGCCAAGACGACGCTATGGCGTTAACCGGTCTGATGATCTTGGAGGACCTGGGTGTGGATCAACCACT
ACTCGACTTGATCGAGTGCGCCTTTGGAGAAATATCATCCACCCATCTACCTACGGGTACTCGTTTTAAA
TTCGGGGCGATGATGAAATCCGGAATGTTCCTCACACTTTTTGTCAACACAGTTTTGAATGTCGTTATCG
CCAGCAGAGTACTAGAAGAGCGGCTTAAAACGTCCAGATGTGCAGCGTTCATTGGCGACGACAACATCAT
ACATGGAGTAGTATCTGACAAAGAAATGGCTGAGAGGTGCGCCACCTGGCTCAACATGGAGGTTAAGATC
ATCGACGCAGTCATCGGTGAGAGACCACCTTACTTCTGCGGCGGATTTATCTTGCAAGATTCGGTTACTT
CCACAGCGTGCCGCGTGGCGGATCCCCTGAAAAGGCTGTTTAAGTTGGGTAAACCGCTCCCAGCCGACGA
CGAGCAAGACGAAGACAGAAGACGCGCTCTGCTAGATGAAACAAAGGCGTGGTTTAGAGTAGGTATAACA
GGCACTTTAGCAGTGGCCGTGACGACCCGGTATGAGGTAGACAATATTACACCTGTCCTACTGGCATTGA
GAACTTTTGCCCAGAGCAAAAGAGCATTCCAAGCCATCAGAGGGGAAATAAAGCATCTCTACGGTGGTCC
TAAATAGTCAGCATAGTACATTTCATCTGACTAATACCACAACACCACCACCTCTAGAGCCACCATGGCA
CTTCCCAGATGCATGTGGCCAAATTATGTTTGGAGAGCTATGATGGCATGTGTGGTCCACAGGGGATCCG
GTGCCCCATTGACTCTCTGCTTGTTGGGATGTTTGCTACAGACTTTTCACGTACTCTCTCAAAAGTATCC
ATACGACGTTCCGGACTACGCAGAATTCATGGACAAAGACTGCGAAATGAAGCGCACCACCCTGGATAGC
CCTCTGGGCAAGCTGGAACTGTCTGGGTGCGAACAGGGCCTGCACCGTATCATCTTCCTGGGCAAAGGAA
CATCTGCCGCCGACGCCGTGGAAGTGCCTGCCCCAGCCGCCGTGCTGGGCGGACCAGAGCCACTGATGCA
GGCCACCGCCTGGCTCAACGCCTACTTTCACCAGCCTGAGGCCATCGAGGAGTTCCCTGTGCCAGCCCTG
CACCACCCAGTGTTCCAGCAGGAGAGCTTTACCCGCCAGGTGCTGTGGAAACTGCTGAAAGTGGTGAAGT
TCGGAGAGGTCATCAGCTACAGCCACCTGGCCGCCCTGGCCGGCAATCCCGCCGCCACCGCCGCCGTGAA
AACCGCCCTGAGCGGAAATCCCGTGCCCATTCTGATCCCCTGCCACCGGGTGGTGCAGGGCGACCTGGAC
GTGGGGGGCTACGAGGGCGGGCTCGCCGTGAAAGAGTGGCTGCTGGCCCACGAGGGCCACAGACTGGGCA
AGCCTGGGCTGGGTGTCGACTTGGATGATGTAGACCCATTGGTTACTACTAACTTTGGCAAGATTAGGGG
AATTAAGAAAGAACTCAATAATGAAATTTTGGGTCCTGTCATTCAGTTTCTTGGGGTTCCATATGCCGCT
CCACCAACAGGAGAACATCGTTTCCAGCCTCCAGAACCACCATCTCCCTGGTCTGACATCCGGAACGCCA
CTCAGTTTGCTCCTGTATGTCCCCAGAATATCATTGATGGCAGATTGCCTGAAGTTATGCTTCCTGTGTG
GTTCACTAATAACTTGGATGTGGTTTCATCATACGTCCAAGACCAGAGTGAAGACTGTCTATACTTAAAC
ATCTATGTCCCAACTGAAGATGGTCCCCTTACAAAGAAACACACAGATGATTTAGGTGATAATGACGGTG
CTGAAGATGAAGATATTCGGGACAGTGGGGGTCCCAAACCAGTGATGGTGTACATCCATGGCGGCTCTTA
CATGGAAGGTACTGGAAATCTGTATGATGGGAGTGTCTTGGCAAGCTATGGCAATGTGATCGTCATCACA
GTCAACTATCGGCTTGGGGTACTTGGCTTCTTGAGCACAGGGGATCAGGCTGCCAAAGGAAACTACGGGC
TCCTTGACCTCATCCAGGCCCTAAGATGGACCAGCGAGAACATTGGGTTCTTTGGTGGTGACCCCTTGCG
AATCACTGTGTTTGGATCAGGCGCTGGGGGTTCATGTGTCAACCTGCTGACTTTATCCCATTATTCTGAA
GGTAACCGTTGGAGCAATTCAACCAAAGGACTTTTTCAACGAGCAATAGCTCAGAGTGGAACAGCCCTTT
CCAGCTGGGCTGTTAGTTTCCAGCCTGCAAAATACGCTAGAATTCTGGCCACAAAAGTTGGCTGCAATGT
TTCAGATACAGTAGAGTTAGTAGAATGCCTGCAGAAGAAGCCTTACAAAGAACTTGTTGATCAAGATGTT
CAACCAGCCCGATACCACATAGCCTTTGGACCTGTGATCGATGGTGATGTAATACCAGATGACCCTCAGA
TACTGATGGAACAAGGAGAGTTCCTCAACTATGATATAATGTTGGGAGTTAACCAAGGGGAAGGGTTGAA
GTTTGTCGAAAATATAGTAGATAGTGATGATGGTGTATCAGCCAGTGATTTCGACTTTGCTGTTTCTAAT
TTTGTTGATAATTTATATGGATATCCTGAAGGCAAAGATGTTTTGAGAGAAACCATTAAATTCATGTATA
CTGACTGGGCTGATCGCCATAATCCTGAAACTAGAAGGAAGACATTGTTGGCTTTGTTTACGGACCATCA
ATGGGTAGCACCTGCTGTGGCCACAGCAGACCTTCACTCGAACTTTGGCTCACCTACATACTTCTATGCC
TTTTATCATCATTGCCAAACAGATCAAGTTCCAGCTTGGGCTGATGCAGCTCATGGGGATGAGGTTCCCT
ATGTGTTGGGAATCCCCATGATTGGCCCTACAGAGTTATTTCCTTGCAATTTCTCCAAGAATGATGTGAT
GTTGAGTGCAGTAGTAATGACATACTGGACGAATTTTGCTAAAACTGGTGACCCAAATCAACCAGTTCCT
CAAGACACAAAATTCATCCATACCAAACCCAACCGCTTTGAAGAAGTAGCATGGACCAGATATTCCCAGA
AAGACCAGCTTTATCTCCATATTGGATTAAAACCGAGAGTTAAAGAGCATTACAGAGCCAATAAGGTAAA
TCTCTGGCTGGAGCTGGTACCTCATCTGCATAATCTCAATGACATTTCTCAGTATACCTCGACAACAACT
AAAGTGCCATCCACGGACATCACTCTCAGACCTACAAGGAAGAATTCCACACCAGTCACATCAGCCTTTC
CCACTGCCAAACAGGATGATCCCAAGCAACAACCAAGCCCCTTCTCGGTGGATCAGAGGGACTACTCCAC
AGAGCTAAGTGTCACTATCGCAGTGGGGGCCTCTCTGCTGTTTCTCAACATCTTGGCTTTTGCAGCCCTG
TACTACAAGAAGGATAAGAGGAGACATGATGTCCACCGGAGGTGCAGCCCTCAGCGCACGACCACCAACG
ACCTAACCCATGCTCCAGAAGAGGAAATTATGTCTCTCCAAATGAAGCACACTGACTTGGATCACGAGTG
TGAGTCCATCCATCCACATGAGGTGGTTCTTCGGACCGCCTGTCCCCCAGATTATACTCTAGCTATGAGG
AGGTCACCTGATGATATTCCACTAATGACACCTAACACCATCACAATGATTCCCAACACTATACCAGGGA
TTCAGCCCTTACATACATTCAACACATTTACTGGAGGACAGAATAATACACTGCCCCATCCCCACCCACA
CCCCCATTCACATTCAACAACCAGGGTATAGGCATGCAGGCCTTAAAGCATCTCTACGGTGGTCCTAAAT
AGTCAGCATAGTACATTTCATCTGACTAATACCACAACACCACCACCTCTAGTAGAGGCGCGCCACCATG
GTGAGCAAGGGCGAGGAGGATAACATGGCCATCATCAAGGAGTTCATGCGCTTCAAGGTGCACATGGAGG
GCTCCGTGAACGGCCACGAGTTCGAGATCGAGGGCGAGGGCGAGGGCCGCCCCTACGAGGGCACCCAGAC
CGCCAAGCTGAAGGTGACCAAGGGTGGCCCCCTGCCCTTCGCCTGGGACATCCTGTCCCCTCAGTTCATG
TACGGCTCCAAGGCCTACGTGAAGCACCCCGCCGACATCCCCGACTACTTGAAGCTGTCCTTCCCCGAGG
GCTTCAAGTGGGAGCGCGTGATGAACTTCGAGGACGGCGGCGTGGTGACCGTGACCCAGGACTCCTCCCT
GCAGGACGGCGAGTTCATCTACAAGGTGAAGCTGCGCGGCACCAACTTCCCCTCCGACGGCCCCGTAATG
CAGAAGAAGACCATGGGCTGGGAGGCCTCCTCCGAGCGGATGTACCCCGAGGACGGCGCCCTGAAGGGCG
AGATCAAGCAGAGGCTGAAGCTGAAGGACGGCGGCCACTACGACGCTGAGGTCAAGACCACCTACAAGGC
CAAGAAGCCCGTGCAGCTGCCCGGCGCCTACAACGTCAACATCAAGTTGGACATCACCTCCCACAACGAG
GACTACACCATCGTGGAACAGTACGAACGCGCCGAGGGCCGCCACTCCACCGGCGGCATGGACGAGCTGT
ACAAGTCTTAGAGGGGCCCAATGATCCGACCAGCAAAACTCGATGTACTTCCGAGGAACTGATGTGCATA
ATGCATCAGGCTGGTACATTAGATCCCCGCTTACCGCGGGCAATATAGCAACACTAAAAACTCGATGTAC
TTCCGAGGAAGCGCAGTGCATAATGCTGCGCAGTGTTGCCACATAACCACTATATTAACCATTTATCTAG
CGGACGCCAAAAACTCAATGTATTT
